Addgene plasmid #117610: pEPOR2KN0043
Purpose: Level2 MoClo construct, containing level1 plant expression cassettes for Sp-eCas9 1.1(pEPOR1CB0011) and sgRNA_RPS4A family protein {AT5G58420 }(pEPOR1CB0071)
Depositing lab: Nicola Patron. Depositing organization: Earlham Institute. Publication: Comparison of efficiency and specificity of CRISPR-associated (Cas) nucleases in plants: An expanded toolkit for precision genome engineering. Raitskin O, Schudoma C, West A, Patron NJ. PLoS One. 2019 Feb 27;14(2):e0211598. doi: 10.1371/journal.pone.0211598. eCollection 2019. PubMed 30811422.
Backbone
  Vector backbone: pICSL4723
  Vector type: Plant Expression
Growth in bacteria
  Bacterial resistance: Kanamycin, 50 μg/mL
  Growth temperature: 37°C
  Growth strain: DH5alpha
  Copy number: High Copy
Gene/Insert
  Gene/Insert name: [35S:Sp-eCas9 1.1(pEPOR1CB0011) ] +[AtU6-26:sgRNA]
  Species: Synthetic
  Cloning method: Restriction Enzyme; 5′ cloning site BpiI (destroyed during cloning); 3′ cloning site BpiI (destroyed during cloning)
Terms and licenses: Academic/Nonprofit Terms; Industry Terms: Not Available to Industry
Depositor comments: Please visit https://www.biorxiv.org/content/early/2018/09/20/422766 for BioRxiv preprint
How to cite: pEPOR2KN0043 was a gift from Nicola Patron (Addgene plasmid # 117610 ; http://n2t.net/addgene:117610 ; RRID:Addgene_117610)
