[The description below was written by a language model from this plasmid's Addgene catalogue record and pLannotate feature annotations shown in this document.]
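Description:
pEPOR2KN0043 is a Level 2 MoClo (Golden Gate) plant expression construct built in the binary backbone pICSL4723. Two Level 1 transcription units were assembled through BpiI sites that were destroyed in the process. The backbone has left and right T-DNA border repeats of the nopaline type. It also carries the pVS1 replication and stability functions (oriV, RepA, StaA), which allow maintenance in Agrobacterium, and a high-copy ColE1/pUC-type origin for propagation in E. coli. Bacterial selection is by kanamycin through an aminoglycoside phosphotransferase gene. No plant selectable marker appears in the annotated features.

Between the borders, the first cassette expresses Sp-eCas9 1.1, an enhanced-specificity variant of Streptococcus pyogenes Cas9. It is driven by a CaMV 35S promoter with a duplicated enhancer, followed by the tobacco mosaic virus Ω translational enhancer, and it ends at the nopaline synthase terminator. The feature table also places an EYFP coding sequence immediately downstream of Cas9 and before the terminator. This suggests a fluorescent fusion or tag for monitoring nuclease expression, although the catalogue fields do not mention it.

The second cassette is a single guide RNA targeting the Arabidopsis RPS4A family protein gene AT5G58420. According to the record it is transcribed from the AtU6-26 RNA polymerase III promoter. Only the S. pyogenes gRNA scaffold was picked up by the automated annotation, not the promoter itself.

The plasmid belongs to a toolkit for comparing the efficiency and specificity of different Cas nucleases in plants. Here it pairs the high-fidelity eCas9 variant with a defined endogenous target for targeted mutagenesis.
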