Features (pLannotate 1.2.2; 16 found; start..end, strand, type, name):
    127..803     +  promoter       CaMV 35S promoter (enhanced): cauliflower mosaic virus 35S promoter with a duplicated enhancer region
    828..881     +  misc_feature   TMV Ω: translational enhancer from the tobacco mosaic virus 5'-leader sequence (Gallie et al., 1988)
    890..4993    +  CDS            Cas9: Cas9 (Csn1) endonuclease from the Streptococcus pyogenes Type II CRISPR/Cas system generates RNA-guided double strand breaks in DNA
   5033..5749    +  CDS            EYFP: EYFP is a basic (constitutively fluorescent) green/yellow fluorescent protein published in 1996, derived from Aequorea victoria. It is reported to be a very rapidly-maturing weak dimer with high acid sensitivity.
   5765..6017    +  terminator     NOS terminator: nopaline synthase terminator and poly(A) signal
   6270..6345    +  misc_RNA       gRNA scaffold: guide RNA scaffold for the Streptococcus pyogenes CRISPR/Cas9 system
   6357..6378    -  protein_bind   attB2 (fragment): mutant version of attB; recombination site for the Gateway® BP reaction BP Clonase™
   6450..6474    +  misc_feature   RB T-DNA repeat: right border repeat from nopaline C58 T-DNA
   6783..7412    +  CDS            pVS1 StaA: stability protein from the Pseudomonas plasmid pVS1 (Heeb et al., 2000)
   7841..8914    +  CDS            pVS1 RepA: replication protein from the Pseudomonas plasmid pVS1 (Heeb et al., 2000)
   8980..9174    +  rep_origin     pVS1 oriV: origin of replication for the Pseudomonas plasmid pVS1 (Heeb et al., 2000)
   9236..9308    +  promoter       AmpR promoter (fragment): bla
   9382..9486    +  promoter       AmpR promoter: bla
   9487..10281   +  CDS            KanR: aminoglycoside phosphotransferase; aphA-3; confers resistance to kanamycin
  10452..11040   +  rep_origin     ori: high-copy-number ColE1/pMB1/pBR322/pUC origin of replication
  11176..11200   +  misc_feature   LB T-DNA repeat: left border repeat from nopaline C58 T-DNA
>Addgene plasmid #117610 | pEPOR2KN0043 | addgene full sequence | sequence record 228340 | Addgene NGS Result
GAACACTCTGTGCCGATGTATCACCTCTCGCAAGAATTCAAGCTTGGAGGTCAACATGGTGGAGCACGAC
ACTCTGGTCTACTCCAAAAATGTCAAAGATACAGTCTCAGAAGATCAAAGGGCTATTGAGACTTTTCAAC
AAAGGATAATTTCGGGAAACCTCCTCGGATTCCATTGCCCAGCTATCTGTCACTTCATCGAAAGGACAGT
AGAAAAGGAAGGTGGCTCCTACAAATGCCATCATTGCGATAAAGGAAAGGCTATCATTCAAGATCTCTCT
GCCGACAGTGGTCCCAAAGATGGACCCCCACCCACGAGGAGCATCGTGGAAAAAGAAGAGGTTCCAACCA
CGTCTACAAAGCAAGTGGATTGATGTGATAACATGGTGGAGCACGACACTCTGGTCTACTCCAAAAATGT
CAAAGATACAGTCTCAGAAGATCAAAGGGCTATTGAGACTTTTCAACAAAGGATAATTTCGGGAAACCTC
CTCGGATTCCATTGCCCAGCTATCTGTCACTTCATCGAAAGGACAGTAGAAAAGGAAGGTGGCTCCTACA
AATGCCATCATTGCGATAAAGGAAAGGCTATCATTCAAGATCTCTCTGCCGACAGTGGTCCCAAAGATGG
ACCCCCACCCACGAGGAGCATCGTGGAAAAAGAAGAGGTTCCAACCACGTCTACAAAGCAAGTGGATTGA
TGTGACATCTCCACTGACGTAAGGGATGACGCACAATCCCACTATCCTTCGCAAGACCCTTCCTCTATAT
AAGGAAGTTCATTTCATTTGGAGAGGACACGCTCGAGTATAAGAGCTCATTTTTACAACAATTACCAACA
ACAACAAACAACAAACAACATTACAATTACATTTACAATTATCGATACAATGGACAAGAAGTACTCCATT
GGGCTCGATATCGGCACAAACAGCGTCGGCTGGGCCGTCATTACGGACGAGTACAAGGTGCCGAGCAAAA
AATTCAAAGTTCTGGGCAATACCGATCGCCACAGCATAAAGAAGAACCTCATTGGCGCCCTCCTGTTCGA
CTCCGGGGAGACGGCCGAAGCCACGCGGCTCAAAAGAACAGCACGGCGCAGATATACCCGCAGAAAGAAT
CGGATCTGCTACCTGCAGGAGATCTTTAGTAATGAGATGGCTAAGGTGGATGACTCTTTCTTCCATAGGC
TGGAGGAGTCCTTTTTGGTGGAGGAGGATAAAAAGCACGAGCGCCACCCAATCTTTGGCAATATCGTGGA
CGAGGTGGCGTACCATGAAAAGTACCCAACCATATATCATCTGAGGAAGAAGCTTGTAGACAGTACTGAT
AAGGCTGACTTGCGGTTGATCTATCTCGCGCTGGCGCATATGATCAAATTTCGGGGACACTTCCTCATCG
AGGGGGACCTGAACCCAGACAACAGCGATGTCGACAAACTCTTTATCCAACTGGTTCAGACTTACAATCA
GCTTTTCGAAGAGAACCCGATCAACGCATCCGGAGTTGACGCCAAAGCAATCCTGAGCGCTAGGCTGTCC
AAATCCCGGCGGCTCGAAAACCTCATCGCACAGCTCCCTGGGGAGAAGAAGAACGGCCTGTTTGGTAATC
TTATCGCCCTGTCACTCGGGCTGACCCCCAACTTTAAATCTAACTTCGACCTGGCCGAAGATGCCAAGCT
TCAACTGAGCAAAGACACCTACGATGATGATCTCGACAATCTGCTGGCCCAGATCGGCGACCAGTACGCA
GACCTTTTTTTGGCGGCAAAGAACCTGTCAGACGCCATTCTGCTGAGTGATATTCTGCGAGTGAACACGG
AGATCACCAAAGCTCCGCTGAGCGCTAGTATGATCAAGCGCTATGATGAGCACCACCAAGACTTGACTTT
GCTGAAGGCCCTTGTCAGACAGCAACTGCCTGAGAAGTACAAGGAAATTTTCTTCGATCAGTCTAAAAAT
GGCTACGCCGGATACATTGACGGCGGAGCAAGCCAGGAGGAATTTTACAAATTTATTAAGCCCATCTTGG
AAAAAATGGACGGCACCGAGGAGCTGCTGGTAAAGCTTAACAGAGAAGATCTGTTGCGCAAACAGCGCAC
TTTCGACAATGGAAGCATCCCCCACCAGATTCACCTGGGCGAACTGCACGCTATCCTCAGGCGGCAAGAG
GATTTCTACCCCTTTTTGAAAGATAACAGGGAAAAGATTGAGAAAATCCTCACATTTCGGATACCCTACT
ATGTAGGCCCCCTCGCCCGGGGAAATTCCAGATTCGCGTGGATGACTCGCAAATCAGAAGAGACTATCAC
TCCCTGGAACTTCGAGGAAGTCGTGGATAAGGGGGCCTCTGCCCAGTCCTTCATCGAAAGGATGACTAAC
TTTGATAAAAATCTGCCTAACGAAAAGGTGCTTCCTAAACACTCTCTGCTGTACGAGTACTTCACAGTTT
ATAACGAGCTCACCAAGGTCAAATACGTCACAGAAGGGATGAGAAAGCCAGCATTCCTGTCTGGAGAGCA
GAAGAAAGCTATCGTGGACCTCCTCTTCAAGACGAACCGGAAAGTTACCGTGAAACAGCTCAAAGAAGAT
TATTTCAAAAAGATTGAATGTTTCGACTCTGTTGAAATCAGCGGAGTGGAGGATCGCTTCAACGCATCCC
TGGGAACGTATCACGATCTCCTGAAAATCATTAAAGACAAGGACTTCCTGGACAATGAGGAGAACGAGGA
CATTCTTGAGGACATTGTCCTCACCCTTACGTTGTTTGAAGATAGGGAGATGATTGAAGAACGCTTGAAA
ACTTACGCTCATCTCTTCGACGACAAAGTCATGAAACAGCTCAAGAGGCGCCGATATACAGGATGGGGGC
GGCTGTCAAGAAAACTGATCAATGGGATCCGAGACAAGCAGAGTGGAAAGACAATCCTGGATTTTCTTAA
GTCCGATGGATTTGCCAACCGGAACTTCATGCAGTTGATCCATGATGACTCTCTCACCTTTAAGGAGGAC
ATCCAGAAAGCACAAGTTTCTGGCCAGGGGGACAGTCTCCACGAGCACATCGCTAATCTTGCAGGTAGCC
CAGCTATCAAAAAGGGAATACTGCAGACCGTTAAGGTCGTGGATGAACTCGTCAAAGTAATGGGAAGGCA
TAAGCCCGAGAATATCGTTATCGAGATGGCCCGAGAGAACCAAACTACCCAGAAGGGACAGAAGAACAGT
AGGGAAAGGATGAAGAGGATTGAAGAGGGTATAAAAGAACTGGGGTCCCAAATCCTTAAGGAACACCCAG
TTGAAAACACCCAGCTTCAGAATGAGAAGCTCTACCTGTACTACCTGCAGAACGGCAGGGACATGTACGT
GGATCAGGAACTGGACATCAATCGGCTCTCCGACTACGACGTGGATCATATCGTGCCCCAGTCTTTTCTC
GCAGATGATTCTATTGATAATAAAGTGTTGACAAGATCCGATAAAAATAGAGGGAAGAGTGATAACGTCC
CCTCAGAAGAAGTTGTCAAGAAAATGAAAAATTATTGGCGGCAGCTGCTGAACGCCAAACTGATCACACA
ACGGAAGTTCGATAATCTGACTAAGGCTGAACGAGGTGGCCTGTCTGAGTTGGATAAAGCCGGCTTCATC
AAAAGGCAGCTTGTTGAGACACGCCAGATCACCAAGCACGTGGCCCAAATTCTCGATTCACGCATGAACA
CCAAGTACGATGAAAATGACAAACTGATTCGAGAGGTGAAAGTTATTACTCTGAAGTCTAAGCTGGTTTC
AGATTTCAGAAAGGACTTTCAGTTTTATAAGGTGAGAGAGATCAACAATTACCACCATGCGCATGATGCC
TACCTGAATGCAGTGGTAGGCACTGCACTTATCAAAAAATATCCCGCGCTTGAATCTGAATTTGTTTACG
GAGACTATAAAGTGTACGATGTTAGGAAAATGATCGCAAAGTCTGAGCAGGAAATAGGCAAGGCCACCGC
TAAGTACTTCTTTTACAGCAATATTATGAATTTTTTCAAGACCGAGATTACACTGGCCAATGGAGAGATT
CGGAAGGCACCACTTATCGAAACAAACGGAGAAACAGGAGAAATCGTGTGGGACAAGGGTAGGGATTTCG
CGACAGTCCGGAAGGTCCTGTCCATGCCGCAGGTGAACATCGTTAAAAAGACCGAAGTACAGACCGGAGG
CTTCTCCAAGGAAAGTATCCTCCCGAAAAGGAACAGCGACAAGCTGATCGCACGCAAAAAAGATTGGGAC
CCCAAGAAATACGGCGGATTCGATTCTCCTACAGTCGCTTACAGTGTACTGGTTGTGGCCAAAGTGGAGA
AAGGGAAGTCTAAAAAACTCAAAAGCGTCAAGGAACTGCTGGGCATCACAATCATGGAGCGATCAAGCTT
CGAAAAAAACCCCATCGACTTTCTCGAGGCGAAAGGATATAAAGAGGTCAAAAAAGACCTCATCATTAAG
CTTCCCAAGTACTCTCTCTTTGAGCTTGAAAACGGCCGGAAACGAATGCTCGCTAGTGCGGGCGAGCTGC
AGAAAGGTAACGAGCTGGCACTGCCCTCTAAATACGTTAATTTCTTGTATCTGGCCAGCCACTATGAAAA
GCTCAAAGGATCTCCCGAAGATAATGAGCAGAAGCAGCTGTTCGTGGAACAACACAAACACTACCTTGAT
GAGATCATCGAGCAAATAAGCGAATTCTCCAAAAGAGTGATCCTCGCCGACGCTAACCTCGATAAGGTGC
TTTCTGCTTACAATAAGCACAGGGATAAGCCCATCAGGGAGCAGGCAGAAAACATTATCCACTTGTTTAC
TCTGACCAACTTGGGCGCGCCTGCAGCCTTCAAGTACTTCGACACCACCATAGACAGAAAGCGGTACACC
TCTACAAAGGAGGTCCTGGACGCCACACTGATTCATCAGTCAATTACGGGGCTCTATGAAACAAGAATCG
ACCTCTCTCAGCTCGGTGGAGACAGCAGGGCTGACCCCAAGAAGAAGAGGAAGGTGGGTTCGATGGTGAG
CAAGGGCGAGGAGCTGTTCACCGGGGTGGTGCCCATCCTGGTCGAGCTGGACGGCGACGTAAACGGCCAC
AAGTTCAGCGTGTCCGGCGAGGGCGAGGGCGATGCCACCTACGGCAAGCTGACCCTGAAGTTCATCTGCA
CCACCGGCAAGCTGCCCGTGCCCTGGCCCACCCTCGTGACCACCTTCGGCTACGGCCTGCAGTGCTTCGC
CCGCTACCCCGACCACATGAAGCAGCACGACTTCTTCAAGTCCGCCATGCCCGAAGGCTACGTCCAGGAG
CGCACCATCTTCTTCAAGGACGACGGCAACTACAAGACCCGCGCCGAGGTGAAGTTCGAGGGCGACACCC
TGGTGAACCGCATCGAGCTGAAGGGCATCGACTTCAAGGAGGACGGCAACATCCTGGGGCACAAGCTGGA
GTACAACTACAACAGCCACAACGTCTATATCATGGCCGACAAGCAGAAGAACGGCATCAAGGTGAACTTC
AAGATCCGCCACAACATCGAGGACGGCAGCGTGCAGCTCGCCGACCACTACCAGCAGAACACCCCCATCG
GCGACGGCCCCGTGCTGCTGCCCGACAACCACTACCTGAGCTACCAGTCCGCCCTGAGCAAAGACCCCAA
CGAGAAGCGCGATCACATGGTCCTGCTGGAGTTCGTGACCGCCGCCGGGATCACTCTCGGCATGGACGAG
CTGTACAAGTGAGCTTGTCAAGCAGATCGTTCAAACATTTGGCAATAAAGTTTCTTAAGATTGAATCCTG
TTGCCGGTCTTGCGATGATTATCATATAATTTCTGTTGAATTACGTTAAGCATGTAATAATTAACATGTA
ATGCATGACGTTATTTATGAGATGGGTTTTTATGATTAGAGTCCCGCAATTATACATTTAATACGCGATA
GAAAACAAAATATAGCGCGCAAACTAGGATAAATTATCGCGCGCGGTGTCATCTATGTTACTAGATCGAC
GCTACTAGAATTCGAGCTCGGAGCATCTTCATTCTTAAGATATGAAGATAATCTTCAAAAGGCCCCTGGG
AATCTGAAAGAAGAGAAGCAGGCCCATTTATATGGGAAAGAACAATAGTATTTCTTATATAGGCCCATTT
AAGTTGAAAACAATCTTCAAAAGTCCCACATCGCTTAGATAAGAAAACGAAGCTGAGTTTATATACAGCT
AGAGTCGAAGTAGTGATTGTGGCAAAGGAACAAAGCCATGTTTTAGAGCTAGAAATAGCAAGTTAAAATA
AGGCTAGTCCGTTATCAACTTGAAAAAGTGGCACCGAGTCGGTGCTTTTTTTCTAGACCCAGCTTTCTTG
TACAAAGTTGGCATTACGCTTTACGAGGATGCACATGTGACCGAGGGACACGAAGTGATCCGTTTAAACT
ATCAGTGTTTGACAGGATATATTGGCGGGTAAACCTAAGAGAAAAGAGCGTTTATTAGAATAATCGGATA
TTTAAAAGGGCGTGAAAAGGTTTATCCGTTCGTCCATTTGTATGTGCATGCCAACCACAGGGTTCCCCTC
GGGAGTCAGCCGTGCGGCTGCATGAAATCCTGGCCGGTTTGTCTGATGCCAAGCTGGCGGCCTGGCCGGC
CAGCTTGGCCGCTGAAGAAACCGAGCGCCGCCGTCTAAAAAGGTGATGTGTATTTGAGTAAAACAGCTTG
CGTCATGCGGTCGCTGCGTATATGATGCGATGAGTAAATAAACAAATACGCAAGGGGAACGCATGAAGGT
TATCGCTGTACTTAACCAGAAAGGCGGGTCAGGCAAGACGACCATCGCAACCCATCTAGCCCGCGCCCTG
CAACTCGCCGGGGCCGATGTTCTGTTAGTCGATTCCGATCCCCAGGGCAGTGCCCGCGATTGGGCGGCCG
TGCGGGAAGATCAACCGCTAACCGTTGTCGGCATCGACCGCCCGACGATTGACCGCGACGTGAAGGCCAT
CGGCCGGCGCGACTTCGTAGTGATCGACGGAGCGCCCCAGGCGGCGGACTTGGCTGTGTCCGCGATCAAG
GCAGCCGACTTCGTGCTGATTCCGGTGCAGCCAAGCCCTTACGACATATGGGCCACCGCCGACCTGGTGG
AGCTGGTTAAGCAGCGCATTGAGGTCACGGATGGAAGGCTACAAGCGGCCTTTGTCGTGTCGCGGGCGAT
CAAAGGCACGCGCATCGGCGGTGAGGTTGCCGAGGCGCTGGCCGGGTACGAGCTGCCCATTCTTGAGTCC
CGTATCACGCAGCGCGTGAGCTACCCAGGCACTGCCGCCGCCGGCACAACCGTTCTTGAATCAGAACCCG
AGGGCGACGCTGCCCGCGAGGTCCAGGCGCTGGCCGCTGAAATTAAATCAAAACTCATTTGAGTTAATGA
GGTAAAGAGAAAATGAGCAAAAGCACAAACACGCTAAGTGCCGGCCGTCCGAGCGCACGCAGCAGCAAGG
CTGCAACGTTGGCCAGCCTGGCAGACACGCCAGCCATGAAGCGGGTCAACTTTCAGTTGCCGGCGGAGGA
TCACACCAAGCTGAAGATGTACGCGGTACGCCAAGGCAAGACCATTACCGAGCTGCTATCTGAATACATC
GCGCAGCTACCAGAGTAAATGAGCAAATGAATAAATGAGTAGATGAATTTTAGCGGCTAAAGGAGGCGGC
ATGGAAAATCAAGAACAACCAGGCACCGACGCCGTGGAATGCCCCATGTGTGGAGGAACGGGCGGTTGGC
CAGGCGTAAGCGGCTGGGTTGTCTGCCGGCCCTGCAATGGCACTGGAACCCCCAAGCCCGAGGAATCGGC
GTGAGCGGTCGCAAACCATCCGGCCCGGTACAAATCGGCGCGGCGCTGGGTGATGACCTGGTGGAGAAGT
TGAAGGCCGCGCAGGCCGCCCAGCGGCAACGCATCGAGGCAGAAGCACGCCCCGGTGAATCGTGGCAAGC
GGCCGCTGATCGAATCCGCAAAGAATCCCGGCAACCGCCGGCAGCCGGTGCGTCGTCGATTAGGAAGCCG
CCCAAGGGCGACGAGCAACCAGATTTTTTCGTTCCGATGCTCTATGACGTGGGCACCCGCGATAGTCGCA
GCATCATGGACGTGGCCGTTTTCCGTCTGTCGAAGCGTGACCGACGAGCTGGCGAGGTGATCCGCTACGA
GCTTCCAGACGGGCACGTAGAGGTTTCCGCAGGGCCGGCCGGCATGGCCAGTGTGTGGGATTACGACCTG
GTACTGATGGCGGTTTCCCATCTAACCGAATCCATGAACCGATACCGGGAAGGGAAGGGAGACAAGCCCG
GCCGCGTGTTCCGTCCACACGTTGCGGACGTACTCAAGTTCTGCCGGCGAGCCGATGGCGGAAAGCAGAA
AGACGACCTGGTAGAAACCTGCATTCGGTTAAACACCACGCACGTTGCCATGCAGCGTACGAAGAAGGCC
AAGAACGGCCGCCTGGTGACGGTATCCGAGGGTGAAGCCTTGATTAGCCGCTACAAGATCGTAAAGAGCG
AAACCGGGCGGCCGGAGTACATCGAGATCGAGCTAGCTGATTGGATGTACCGCGAGATTACAGAAGGCAA
GAACCCGGACGTGCTGACGGTTCACCCCGATTACTTTTTGATCGATCCCGGCATCGGCCGTTTTCTCTAC
CGCCTGGCACGCCGCGCCGCAGGCAAGGCAGAAGCCAGATGGTTGTTCAAGACGATCTACGAACGCAGTG
GCAGCGCCGGAGAGTTCAAGAAGTTCTGTTTCACCGTGCGCAAGCTGATCGGGTCAAATGACCTGCCGGA
GTACGATTTGAAGGAGGAGGCGGGGCAGGCTGGCCCGATCCTAGTCATGCGCTACCGCAACCTGATCGAG
GGCGAAGCATCCGCCGGTTCCTAATGTACGGAGCAGATGCTAGGGCAAATTGCCCTAGCAGGGGAAAAAG
GTCGAAAAAGCTTCTTTCCTGTGGATAGCACGTACATTGGGAACCCAAAGCCGTACATTGGGAACCGGAA
CCCGTACATTGGGAACCCAAAGCCGTACATTGGGAACCGGTCACACATGTAAGTGACTGATATAAAAGAG
AAAAAAGGCGATTTTTCCGCCTAAAACTCTTTAAAACTTATTAAAACTCTTAAAACCCGCCTGGCCTGTG
CATAACTGTCTGGCCAGCGCACAGCCGAACAGCTGCAAAAAGCGCCCACATCAAGGCTCCGAGTGCGCGG
AACCCCTATTTGTTTATTTTTCTAAATACATTCAAATATGTATCCGCTCATGAGACAATAACCCTSATGG
CCTGTGCATAACTGTCTGGCCAGCGCACAGCCGAACAGCTGCAAAAAGCGCCCACATCAAGGCTCCGAGT
GCGCGGAACCCCTATTTGTTTATTTTTCTAAATACATTCAAATATGTATCCGCTCATGAGACAATAACCC
TGATAAATGCTTCAATAATATTGAAAAAGGAAGAGTATGGCTAAAATGAGAATATCACCGGAATTGAAAA
AACTGATCGAAAAATACCGCTGCGTAAAAGATACGGAAGGAATGTCTCCTGCTAAGGTATATAAGCTGGT
GGGAGAAAATGAAAACCTATATTTAAAAATGACGGACAGCCGGTATAAAGGGACCACCTATGATGTGGAA
CGGGAAAAGGACATGATGCTATGGCTGGAAGGAAAGCTGCCTGTTCCAAAGGTCCTGCACTTTGAACGGC
ATGATGGCTGGAGCAATCTGCTCATGAGTGAGGCCGATGGCGTCCTTTGCTCGGAAGAGTATGAAGATGA
ACAAAGCCCTGAAAAGATTATCGAGCTGTATGCGGAGTGCATCAGGCTCTTTCACTCCATCGACATATCG
GATTGTCCCTATACGAATAGCTTAGACAGCCGCTTAGCCGAATTGGATTACTTACTGAATAACGATCTGG
CCGATGTGGATTGCGAAAACTGGGAAGAGGACACTCCATTTAAAGATCCGCGCGAGCTGTATGATTTTTT
AAAGACGGAAAAGCCCGAAGAGGAACTTGTCTTTTCCCACGGCGACCTGGGAGACAGCAACATCTTTGTG
AAAGATGGCAAAGTAAGTGGCTTTATTGATCTTGGGAGAAGCGGCAGGGCGGACAAGTGGTATGACATTG
CCTTCTGCGTCCGGTCGCTCAGGGAGGATATCGGGGAAGAACAGTATGTCGAGCTATTTTTTGACTTACT
GGGGATCAAGCCTGATTGGGAGAAAATAAAATATTATATTTTACTGGATGAATTGTTTTAGCTGTCAGAC
CAAGTTTACTCATATATACTTTAGATTGATTTAAAACTTCATTTTTAATTTAAAAGGATCTAGGTGAAGA
TCCTTTTTGATAATCTCATGACCAAAATCCCTTAACGTGAGTTTTCGTTCCACTGAGCGTCAGACCCCGT
AGAAAAGATCAAAGGATCTTCTTGAGATCCTTTTTTTCTGCGCGTAATCTGCTGCTTGCAAACAAAAAAA
CCACCGCTACCAGCGGTGGTTTGTTTGCCGGATCAAGAGCTACCAACTCTTTTTCCGAAGGTAACTGGCT
TCAGCAGAGCGCAGATACCAAATACTGTTCTTCTAGTGTAGCCGTAGTTAGGCCACCACTTCAAGAACTC
TGTAGCACCGCCTACATACCTCGCTCTGCTAATCCTGTTACCAGTGGCTGCTGCCAGTGGCGATAAGTCG
TGTCTTACCGGGTTGGACTCAAGACGATAGTTACCGGATAAGGCGCAGCGGTCGGGCTGAACGGGGGGTT
CGTGCACACAGCCCAGCTTGGAGCGAACGACCTACACCGAACTGAGATACCTACAGCGTGAGCTATGAGA
AAGCGCCACGCTTCCCGAAGGGAGAAAGGCGGACAGGTATCCGGTAAGCGGCAGGGTCGGAACAGGAGAG
CGCACGAGGGAGCTTCCAGGGGGAAACGCCTGGTATCTTTATAGTCCTGTCGGGTTTCGCCACCTCTGAC
TTGAGCGTCGATTTTTGTGATGCTCGTCAGGGGGGCGGAGCCTATGGAAAAACGCCAGCAACGCGGCCTT
TTTACGGTTCCTGCTCGGATCTGTTGGACCGGACAGTAGTCATGGTTGATGGGCTGCCTGTATCGAGTGG
TGATTTTGTGCCGAGCTGCCGGTCGGGGAGCTGTTGGCTGGCTGGTGGCAGGATATATTGTGGTGTAAAC
AAATTGACGCTTAGACAACTTAATAACACATTGCGGACGTTTTTAATGTACTGGGGTT
